>Addgene plasmid #121055 | pJW1584 | addgene full sequence | sequence record 235991 | Addgene NGS Result
TCGCGCGTTTCGGTGATGACGGTGAAAACCTCTGACACATGCAGCTCCCGGAGACGGTCACAGCTTGTCT
GTAAGCGGATGCCGGGAGCAGACAAGCCCGTCAGGGCGCGTCAGCGGGTGTTGGCGGGTGTCGGGGCTGG
CTTAACTATGCGGCATCAGAGCAGATTGTACTGAGAGTGCACCATATGCGGTGTGAAATACCGCACAGAT
GCGTAAGGAGAAAATACCGCATCAGGCGCCATTCGCCATTCAGGCTGCGCAACTGTTGGGAAGGGCGATC
GGTGCGGGCCTCTTCGCTATTACGCCAGCTGGCGAAAGGGGGATGTGCTGCAAGGCGATTAAGTTGGGTA
ACGCCAGGGTTTTCCCAGTCACGACGTTGTAAAACGACGGCCAGTCGCCGGCACTAGTTACCCGAAGTAT
GTCAAAAAGAGGTATGCTATGAAGCAGCGTATTACAGTGACAGTTGACAGCGACAGCTATCAGTTGCTCA
AGGCATATATGATGTCAATATCTCCGGTTCGGTAAGCACAACCATGCAGAATGAAGCCCGTCGTCTGCGT
GCCGAACGCTGGAAAGCGGAAAATCAGGAAGGGATGGCTGAGGTCGCCCGGTTTATTGAAATGAACGGCT
CTTTTGCCGACGAGAACAGGGGCTGGTGAAATGCAGTTTAAGGTTTACACCTATAAAAGAGAGAGCCGTT
ATCGTCTGTTTGTGGATGTACAGAGTGATATTATTGACACGCCCGGGCGACGGATGGTGATCCCCCTGGC
CAGTGCACGTCTGCTGTCAGATAAAGTCCCCCGTGAACTTTACCCGGTGGTGCATATCGGGGATGAAAGC
TGGCGCATGATGACCACCGATATGGCCAGTGTGCCGGTCTCCGTTATCGGGGAAGAAGTGGCTGATCTCA
GCCACCGCGAAAATGACATCAAAAACGCCATTAACCTGATGTTCTGGGGAATATAAATGTCAGGCTCCCT
TATACACAGCCAGTCTGCAGGTCGACCTAGGGAGCATCGGGAGCCTCAGGAGCATCGATGTCAAAAGGAG
AAGAGTTATTTACAGGAGTTGTACCTATCCTCGTCGAGCTCGACGGAGACGTCAACGGACACAAGTTCTC
CGTCTCCGGAGAGGGAGAGGGAGACGCCACCTACGGAAAGCTCACCCTCAAGCTCCTCTGCACCACCGGA
AAGCTCCCAGTCCCATGGCCAACCCTCGTCACCACCCTCGGATACGGAGTCCAATGCTTCGCCCGTTACC
CAGACCACATGAAGCAACACGACTTCTTCAAGTCCGCCATGCCAGAGGGATACGTCCAAGAGCGTACCAT
CTTCTTCAAGGTAAGTTTAAACATATATATACTAACTAACCCTGATTATTTAAATTTTCAGGACGACGGA
AACTACAAGACCCGTGCCGAGGTCAAGTTCGAGGGAGACACCCTCGTCAACCGTATCGAGCTCAAGGTAA
GTTTAAACAGTTCGGTACTAACTAACCATACATATTTAAATTTTCAGGGAATCGACTTCAAGGAGGACGG
AAACATCCTCGGACACAAGCTTGAGTACAACTACAACTCCCACAACGTCTACATCACCGCCGACAAGCAA
AAGAACGGAATCAAGGCCAACTTCAAGGTAAGTTTAAACATGATTTTACTAACTAACTAATCTGATTTAA
ATTTTCAGATCCGTCACAACATCGAGGACGGAGGAGTCCAACTCGCCGACCACTACCAACAAAACACCCC
AATCGGAGACGGACCAGTCCTCCTCCCAGACAACCACTACCTCTCCTACCAATCCAAGCTCTTCAAGGAC
CCAAACGAGAAGCGTGACCACATGGTCCTCCTTGAGTTCCTCACCGCCGCCGGAATCACCGAGGGAATGA
ACGAGCTCTACAAGGAGAATCTGTACTTTCAATCCGGAAAGGTAAGTTTAAAATAACTTCGTATAGCATA
CATTATACGAAGTTATTTTCAGGGAGAGCAAAAGCTTATCTCCGAGGAGGACCTCTAAGGATGATCGACG
CCAACGTCGTTGAATTTTCAAATTTTAAATACTGAATATTTGTTTTTTTTCCTATTATTTATTTATTCTC
TTTGTGTTTTTTTTCTTGCTTTCTAAAAAATTAATTCAATCCAAATCTAAACATTTTTTTTTCTCTTTCC
GTCTCCCAATTCGTATTCCGCTCCTCTCATCTGAACACAATGTGCAAGTTTATTTATCTTCTCGCTTTCA
TTTCATTAGGACGTGGGGGGAATTGGTGGAAGGGGGAAACACACAAAAGGATGATGGAAATGAAATAAGG
ACACACAATATGCAACAACATTCAATTCAGAAATATGGAGGAAGGTTTAAAAGAAAACATAAAAATATAT
AGAGGAGGAAGGAAACTAGCTGCCCTCGATTGTCTATCTTCCATTCTCACCAAGTTTCAACAACTTTATT
CAGTCATTCTTCTCTGGTTCATTTCCCAACCAATCTTCCCGAATAAAGCCCATCTGTCCTTTCGGCCACA
TTCCTCACCTACATCCGTACTCCTTATCTCCCGTTCTTATCCAGTCTTTTATCGTCTCTGCGTCTCGCAC
ACTGTCTCGTCGGTAATGTAAAAAAAAAACAAAAAAAACTTGAAAACTTGCGGAAAGATTTCCTAATAAA
AGGAGACGAATCCGGTAGGAAATCGACAAGTCTCTGCTTCTCGAAGACTAGGTGAGTTACATTTCTTTGG
CCGAATTATTTTGAAATCCTAAATTTGATAATTTCAGAGATGTCTGTAAAACTTGCGTGTTATGTGACGG
CTTCGGTCACTGTCGCCACTCTTATGGTATGCTTCATGACCATGTCAACCATCTACTCGGAGGTTGATGG
ATTCAGAGAGAAGCTTGATACCGAGATGAATGTGTTCAGAGTGAGTTAAATTATATTTTGAATTTTAAAT
AATTTTTAATTTTCTAGCAATCTACCAATGGATTGTGGAAGGACATAGTTGTCATCGGAAGATCTAGCAA
GCGTGTCCGTTGTCAATATGAAGAGACCAACGCTACCCCAACTCCACATGCTGATGGATCCCCATCTGCT
CCACCAGGTCAACCACCAGCAGTTCCACCAGTCTTCAACCAGCCAAAGACTCCAAATGGAGCCAATGGAA
ATGGACCAACCTGCAACTGCAATGCTGATAACAAGTGCCCAGCTGGACCATCCGGACCAAAGGGAGTTCC
AGGAGTTCCAGGACTCGACGGAGTTCCAGGACTTGACGGTGTTCCAGGAGTTGGAGCTGATGATATCGCT
CCACAACGCGAGTCTGTCGGATGCTTCACTTGCCCACAAGGACCAGTTGGACCACCAGGAGCTCTTGGAA
GACCAGGACCACGTGGACTTCCAGGACCAAGAGGACAAAATGGAAACCCAGGAAGAGATGGACAACCAGG
ACATCCAGGAGAGCAAGGATCATCCGGTCAAATCGGAAAGATCGGAGAGCCAGGACCACCAGGAGAGAAG
GGACGCGACGCCGAGCATCCAATCGGAAGACCAGGACCAAAGGGACCAAGAGGAGATCAAGGACCAACAG
GACCAGCTGGACAGAACGGTCTTCACGGACCACCAGGAGAGCCAGGAACCGTTGGACCAGAAGGACCATC
TGGAAAGCAAGGACGTCAAGGACCAGACGGAACCCAGGGAGAGACTGGACCAGACGGAAGACCAGGAAAG
GATGCCGAGTACTGCCAGTGCCCAGACAAGTCTCCACCATCAGAGGCTGTCAACGCCAACCGTGGATACA
GAAATATCTAAATTGTTGGTGTTTTCTAATAAAATATTTGAGATTCAGTGAGACTTTTTTCTTGGCGGCA
CAATAAAGTTTCCTCTTTTTGTTGGGTCACTCAACGAACACAATACAAATATTTGAGCGCTCGCATTTTT
CTCAACCTTTCGGGTTTAAAGCACTTCAAAATGGAATTGAAGAGAGATTGTGAAAGTACATCAGACAGAA
TCACATTTTGATAGCATTCACTTCACTCAGATGCAAACTTTTCAGTGACTATAAAAAGTCATAAAATAAT
AACATTAAAAAAGCAAATAAATTAGCGAGAGAATTTTTTGACAAAAAGAAAGAAGAGTGATAGAGAAGAA
GGGAATGCTTGAAAGGATTTTGCATTTATCTTAATCACCGTCTTCGAGAAGACGAACCATGGCGCCAGTT
TCAGAATCCAAGTTTCTAATATAGTTCATCACAATGTTGACGTTGGTCCAACCTCCGGCTTGCATAATCT
CTGGGATGGAAACTCCAGCGCGAGCCATGTCACGGGCAGCTCCGACACGGGCGGAATGTCCAGACCAAGC
CAAGTAACGTTGTCCGGAATCATCCTTGGCTCCGTAGATGAGACGGTGGGTAGCTTCGAAGATTCCTGAA
AATTTATTTTCAGCTTATTCTTAGCTAATATGTTGTTTAAACTTACCTTCAAGAGCTCGAGTCGAGAGTT
GTGATGTTGCACTCGGGGCAGCAACTCCGTTCTTGCGAACACGACAGAACAGGTAGTTGTTTGGATCATC
GGCGACTCCGGAAACCGAAATCCAGCGCTCAACGAGCTTGGTAACTCCAAGGGAGAGCGCTTTTTCGACT
CCGGCAGTCGAGACCAGCGTTTTTGTACGTCCGATGTGGATGAGCATTCTTCCTCCGTCTGTGCGACTAA
TATCCTTGACGCGAATGCGGGCAATTTCGGCGATACGGAGAAGTGTGTTGTAAGCAATTCCGAGGAAGGC
GAGGTTTCGGATGTCCTGGCAACGATCGGAATTTTCCATAAGAGAACGGACCTGATCGAAGTCGGTTCTG
AAAATTTCGTCAAGTCTTAGGATTGAATACATTAATATTTAAACTTACCTTTCGAAGGCGAGGGCTTGCT
TGGCTCTCTCTCCAGCATCAACATTTTCCTTGCGGATACGTCTCATTACGAGAGATACGGCATTAGAATC
TGATGGGCGTGGAAGTCCAGATCGGCGATGGAGCATATTGAGCTGTCCGAGATGTTGTTGGATCGTCTTC
ACCGCCAATCCACGAGCTTGGAGGTAGAGCAAGTAGTCACGAACGTCTTCTGGCTCGGCTGGGAACCACT
TGCGGTTGTTAAGCTTGCACCAGGCAGCCCAAGAACGGCACACTGAGAGAAGCATCTTCCAGGTGTGCTC
GGAGAAGGCTTGTCTGTCACGGAACATATCCATGAGGTTCTTGCGAACTTCATCACTTGTCGCGTCAACT
GGAAGTGCTGGAAGATTTTGATGAACAGTGAGAAGATTTGACATATTTTCGAAGTTTTTTAGATGCACTA
GAACAAAGCGTGTTGGCTTCCTCTGAGCCCGCTTTCCTTATATACCCGCATTCTGCAGCCTTACAGAATG
TTCTAGAAGGTCCTAGATGCATTCGTTTGAAAATACTCCCGGTGGGTGCAAAGAGACGCAGACGGAAAAT
GTATCTGGGTCTCTTTATTGTGTACACTACTTTTCCATGTACCGAATGTGAGTCGCCCTCCTTTTGCAAC
AAGCAGCTCGAATGTTCTAGAAAAAGGTGGAAAATAGTATAAATACCGTTGAAAATAAATACCGAACAAC
ATTTGCTCTAATTGTGAAATTAGAAATCTTCAAACTATAATCATGTCACTTTACCACTATTTCCGTCCAG
CTCAACGTTCCGTTTTTGGTGATCATTTTTGCTTTCGTCGTAAATCTACACACGCGTCTCTTCCGTGCGA
GAGTCCAAGCCAGCAGCCAAATTCGTTGACTGAGTATTCAACGTTTATACGTTGTCGGCAACGAGAAATA
GGAAAATGCATCGGGAAATGTTCTTTTTTCGATTTTTTCCAAGGTTTTGACAAATTTTACCACGAATTTT
GCTATGTTTTCAATTAAAAAATATGTTATTCAACTGTTTCTATGAGGAAAATAAGGCTTTGCATGTAATT
TTCTTATTCAGCATAATTTTTAATTAATTTGAATTTTCTGTCCTAACGTTTATTTTGTTTTCTTGGTTAT
GACTGATCTGAAATTAATTTTTGAATTTTAAGGTAATATGTCAGGCGGTGCCGCAAGTTTGTACAAAAAA
GCAGGCTCCATGAAAAAGCCTGAACTCACCGCGACGTCTGTCGAGAAGTTTCTGATCGAAAAGTTCGACA
GCGTCTCCGACCTGATGCAGCTCTCGGAGGGCGAAGAATCTCGTGCTTTCAGCTTCGATGTAGGAGGGCG
TGGATATGTCCTGCGGGTAAATAGCTGCGCCGATGGTTTCTACAAAGATCGTTATGTTTATCGGCACTTT
GCATCGGCCGCGCTCCCGATTCCGGAAGTGCTTGACATTGGGGAATTCAGCGAGAGCCTGACCTATTGCA
TCTCCCGCCGTGCACAGGGTGTCACGTTGCAAGACCTGCCTGAAACCGAACTGCCCGCTGTTCTGCAGCC
GGTCGCGGAGGCCATGGATGCGATCGCTGCGGCCGATCTTAGCCAGACGAGCGGGTTCGGCCCATTCGGA
CCGCAAGGAATCGGTCAATACACTACATGGCGTGATTTCATATGCGCGATTGCTGATCCCCATGTGTATC
ACTGGCAAACTGTGATGGACGACACCGTCAGTGCGTCCGTCGCGCAGGCTCTCGATGAGCTGATGCTTTG
GGCCGAGGACTGCCCCGAAGTCCGGCACCTCGTGCACGCGGATTTCGGCTCCAACAATGTCCTGACGGAC
AATGGCCGCATAACAGCGGTCATTGACTGGAGCGAGGCGATGTTCGGGGATTCCCAATACGAGGTCGCCA
ACATCTTCTTCTGGAGGCCGTGGTTGGCTTGTATGGAGCAGCAGACGCGCTACTTCGAGCGGAGGCATCC
GGAGCTTGCAGGATCGCCGCGGCTCCGGGCGTATATGCTCCGCATTGGTCTTGACCAACTCTATCAGAGC
TTGGTTGACGGCAATTTCGATGATGCAGCTTGGGCGCAGGGTCGATGCGACGCAATCGTCCGATCCGGAG
CCGGGACTGTCGGGCGTACACAAATCGCCCGCAGAAGCGCGGCCGTCTGGACCGATGGCTGTGTAGAAGT
ACTCGCCGATAGTGGAAACCGACGCCCCAGCACTCGTCCGAGGGCAAAGGAATAGACCCAGCTTTCTTGT
ACAAAGTGGGTCCAATTACTCTTCAACATCCCTACATGCTCTTTCTCCCTGTGCTCCCACCCCCTATTTT
TGTTATTATCAAAAAACTTCTCTTAATTTCTTTGTTTTTTAGCTTCTTTTAAGTCACCTCTAACAATGAA
ATTGTGTAGATTCAAAAATAGAATTAATTCGTAATAAAAAGTCGAAAAAAATTGTGCTCCCTCCCCCCAT
TAATAATAATTCTATCCCAAAATCTACACAATGTTCTGTGTACACTTCTTATGTTTTTTACTTCTGATAA
ATTTTTTTGAAACATCATAGAAAAAACCGCACACAAAATACCTTATCATATGTTACGTTTCAGTTTATGA
CCGCAATTTTTAATAACTTCGTATAGCATACATTATACGAAGTTATTTTCAGGGAGCCGGATCTGATTAC
GGATCCGGAGGTGGCGGGATGCCTAAAGATCCAGCCAAACCTCCGGCCAAGGCACAAGTTGTGGGATGGC
CACCGGTGAGATCATACCGGAAGAACGTGATGGTTTCCTGCCAAAAATCAAGCGGTGGCCCGGAGGCGGC
GGCGTTCGTGAAGGGTGGTGGCGGTTCTGGCTCAGGATCTGATTATAAAGACGATGACGATAAGCGTGAC
TACAAGGACGACGACGACAAGCGTGATTACAAGGATGACGATGACAAGAGACTAGTTCGACCTGCAGACT
GGCTGTGTATAAGGGAGCCTGACATTTATATTCCCCAGAACATCAGGTTAATGGCGTTTTTGATGTCATT
TTCGCGGTGGCTGAGATCAGCCACTTCTTCCCCGATAACGGAGACCGGCACACTGGCCATATCGGTGGTC
ATCATGCGCCAGCTTTCATCCCCGATATGCACCACCGGGTAAAGTTCACGGGGGACTTTATCTGACAGCA
GACGTGCACTGGCCAGGGGGATCACCATCCGTCGCCCGGGCGTGTCAATAATATCACTCTGTACATCCAC
AAACAGACGATAACGGCTCTCTCTTTTATAGGTGTAAACCTTAAACTGCATTTCACCAGCCCCTGTTCTC
GTCGGCAAAAGAGCCGTTCATTTCAATAAACCGGGCGACCTCAGCCATCCCTTCCTGATTTTCCGCTTTC
CAGCGTTCGGCACGCAGACGACGGGCTTCATTCTGCATGGTTGTGCTTACCGAACCGGAGATATTGACAT
CATATATGCCTTGAGCAACTGATAGCTGTCGCTGTCAACTGTCACTGTAATACGCTGCTTCATAGCATAC
CTCTTTTTGACATACTTCGGGTTCCTAGGAAATCGATAACTGGTCATAGCTGTTTCCTGTGTGAAATTGT
TATCCGCTCACAATTCCACACAACATACGAGCCGGAAGCATAAAGTGTAAAGCCTGGGGTGCCTAATGAG
TGAGCTAACTCACATTAATTGCGTTGCGCTCACTGCCCGCTTTCCAGTCGGGAAACCTGTCGTGCCAGCT
GCATTAATGAATCGGCCAACGCGCGGGGAGAGGCGGTTTGCGTATTGGGCGCTCTTCCGCTTCCTCGCTC
ACTGACTCGCTGCGCTCGGTCGTTCGGCTGCGGCGAGCGGTATCAGCTCACTCAAAGGCGGTAATACGGT
TATCCACAGAATCAGGGGATAACGCAGGAAAGAACATGTGAGCAAAAGGCCAGCAAAAGGCCAGGAACCG
TAAAAAGGCCGCGTTGCTGGCGTTTTTCCATAGGCTCCGCCCCCCTGACGAGCATCACAAAAATCGACGC
TCAAGTCAGAGGTGGCGAAACCCGACAGGACTATAAAGATACCAGGCGTTTCCCCCTGGAAGCTCCCTCG
TGCGCTCTCCTGTTCCGACCCTGCCGCTTACCGGATACCTGTCCGCCTTTCTCCCTTCGGGAAGCGTGGC
GCTTTCTCATAGCTCACGCTGTAGGTATCTCAGTTCGGTGTAGGTCGTTCGCTCCAAGCTGGGCTGTGTG
CACGAACCCCCCGTTCAGCCCGACCGCTGCGCCTTATCCGGTAACTATCGTCTTGAGTCCAACCCGGTAA
GACACGACTTATCGCCACTGGCAGCAGCCACTGGTAACAGGATTAGCAGAGCGAGGTATGTAGGCGGTGC
TACAGAGTTCTTGAAGTGGTGGCCTAACTACGGCTACACTAGAAGAACAGTATTTGGTATCTGCGCTCTG
CTGAAGCCAGTTACCTTCGGAAAAAGAGTTGGTAGCTCTTGATCCGGCAAACAAACCACCGCTGGTAGCG
GTGGTTTTTTTGTTTGCAAGCAGCAGATTACGCGCAGAAAAAAAGGATCTCAAGAAGATCCTTTGATCTT
TTCTACGGGGTCTGACGCTCAGTGGAACGAAAACTCACGTTAAGGGATTTTGGTCATGAGATTATCAAAA
AGGATCTTCACCTAGATCCTTTTAAATTAAAAATGAAGTTTTAAATCAATCTAAAGTATATATGAGTAAA
CTTGGTCTGACAGTTACCAATGCTTAATCAGTGAGGCACCTATCTCAGCGATCTGTCTATTTCGTTCATC
CATAGTTGCCTGACTCCCCGTCGTGTAGATAACTACGATACGGGAGGGCTTACCATCTGGCCCCAGTGCT
GCAATGATACCGCGAGACCCACGCTCACCGGCTCCAGATTTATCAGCAATAAACCAGCCAGCCGGAAGGG
CCGAGCGCAGAAGTGGTCCTGCAACTTTATCCGCCTCCATCCAGTCTATTAATTGTTGCCGGGAAGCTAG
AGTAAGTAGTTCGCCAGTTAATAGTTTGCGCAACGTTGTTGCCATTGCTACAGGCATCGTGGTGTCACGC
TCGTCGTTTGGTATGGCTTCATTCAGCTCCGGTTCCCAACGATCAAGGCGAGTTACATGATCCCCCATGT
TGTGCAAAAAAGCGGTTAGCTCCTTCGGTCCTCCGATCGTTGTCAGAAGTAAGTTGGCCGCAGTGTTATC
ACTCATGGTTATGGCAGCACTGCATAATTCTCTTACTGTCATGCCATCCGTAAGATGCTTTTCTGTGACT
GGTGAGTACTCAACCAAGTCATTCTGAGAATAGTGTATGCGGCGACCGAGTTGCTCTTGCCCGGCGTCAA
TACGGGATAATACCGCGCCACATAGCAGAACTTTAAAAGTGCTCATCATTGGAAAACGTTCTTCGGGGCG
AAAACTCTCAAGGATCTTACCGCTGTTGAGATCCAGTTCGATGTAACCCACTCGTGCACCCAACTGATCT
TCAGCATCTTTTACTTTCACCAGCGTTTCTGGGTGAGCAAAAACAGGAAGGCAAAATGCCGCAAAAAAGG
GAATAAGGGCGACACGGAAATGTTGAATACTCATACTCTTCCTTTTTCAATATTATTGAAGCATTTATCA
GGGTTATTGTCTCATGAGCGGATACATATTTGAATGTATTTAGAAAAATAAACAAATAGGGGTTCCGCGC
ACATTTCCCCGAAAAGTGCCACCTGACGTCTAAGAAACCATTATTATCATGACATTAACCTATAAAAATA
GGCGTATCACGAGGCCCTTTCGTC
Features (pLannotate 1.2.2; 28 found; start..end, strand, type, name):
    137..236     +  misc_feature   bom (fragment): basis of mobility region from pBR322
    242..395     -  CDS            lacZα (fragment): LacZα fragment of β-galactosidase; lacZ fragment
    498..656     +  CDS            ccdA (fragment): CCDA_ECO57 - Also known as H, letA. Experimental evidence at protein level: Swiss-Prot protein existence level 1. Antitoxin component of a type II toxin-antitoxin (TA) system which inhibits the post-segregational killing (PSK) of plasmid-free cells, also referred to as a plasmid addiction system. Binds to and blocks the activity of CcdB; will also remove bound CcdB protein from the CcdB-GyrA complex by forming a CcdA-CcdB complex, a process termed rejuvenation. Functions as a transcriptional corepressor for the ccdAB operon, repression also requires CcdB (By similarity). From Escherichia coli
    661..966     +  CDS            ccdB: CcdB, a bacterial toxin that poisons DNA gyrase; ccdB; Plasmids containing the ccdB gene cannot be propagated in standard E. coli strains.
   1077..1904    +  CDS            mEGFP (fragment): monomeric enhanced GFP, optimized with synthetic introns for expression in C. elegans
   1943..1976    +  protein_bind   loxP: Cre-mediated recombination occurs in the 8-bp core sequence (GCATACAT). Cre recombinase
   2770..2916    +  CDS            sqt-1 (fragment): SQT1_CAEEL - Also known as rol-5. Protein inferred from homology: Swiss-Prot protein existence level 3. Nematode cuticles are composed largely of collagen-like proteins. The cuticle functions both as an exoskeleton and as a barrier to protect the worm from its environment. This is a collagen critical for organismal morphogenesis. Mutations in sqt-1 can lengthen, shorten, or helically twist the entire animal. From Caenorhabditis elegans.
   2949..3788    +  CDS            sqt-1 (fragment): SQT1_CAEEL - Also known as rol-5. Protein inferred from homology: Swiss-Prot protein existence level 3. Nematode cuticles are composed largely of collagen-like proteins. The cuticle functions both as an exoskeleton and as a barrier to protect the worm from its environment. This is a collagen critical for organismal morphogenesis. Mutations in sqt-1 can lengthen, shorten, or helically twist the entire animal. From Caenorhabditis elegans.
   3832..4155    -  terminator     tbb-2 terminator: tbb-2; transcription terminator for the C. elegans tubulin beta-2 gene
   4164..5294    -  CDS            cre: RECR_BPP1 - Experimental evidence at protein level: Swiss-Prot protein existence level 1. Catalyzes site-specific recombination between two 34-base- pair LOXP sites. Its role is to maintain the phage genome as a monomeric unit-copy plasmid in the lysogenic state. From Escherichia phage P1 (Bacteriophage P1).
   5643..5693    +  CDS            hsp-16.1 (fragment): HSP11_CAEEL - Also known as hsp16-1b. Experimental evidence at transcript level: Swiss-Prot protein existence level 2. From Caenorhabditis elegans.
   6074..6094    +  protein_bind   attB1: mutant version of attB; core recombination site for the Gateway® BP reaction BP Clonase™
   6100..7125    +  CDS            HygR: aminoglycoside phosphotransferase from E. coli; aph(4)-Ia; confers resistance to hygromycin
   7129..7149    -  protein_bind   attB2: mutant version of attB; core recombination site for the Gateway® BP reaction BP Clonase™
   7503..7536    +  protein_bind   loxP: Cre-mediated recombination occurs in the 8-bp core sequence (GCATACAT). Cre recombinase
   7582..7714    +  CDS            mini-AID (fragment): minimal degron from the auxin-responsive IAA17 protein of Arabidopsis thaliana (Kubota et al., 2013) acts as an auxin-inducible degron (AID) in the presence of TIR1
   7768..7791    +  CDS            5xFLAG (fragment): five tandem FLAG® epitope tags
   7795..7818    +  CDS            FLAG: FLAG® epitope tag, followed by an enterokinase cleavage site
   7866..8171    -  CDS            ccdB: CcdB, a bacterial toxin that poisons DNA gyrase; ccdB; Plasmids containing the ccdB gene cannot be propagated in standard E. coli strains.
   8176..8334    -  CDS            ccdA (fragment): CCDA_ECO57 - Also known as H, letA. Experimental evidence at protein level: Swiss-Prot protein existence level 1. Antitoxin component of a type II toxin-antitoxin (TA) system which inhibits the post-segregational killing (PSK) of plasmid-free cells, also referred to as a plasmid addiction system. Binds to and blocks the activity of CcdB; will also remove bound CcdB protein from the CcdB-GyrA complex by forming a CcdA-CcdB complex, a process termed rejuvenation. Functions as a transcriptional corepressor for the ccdAB operon, repression also requires CcdB (By similarity). From Escherichia coli
   8465..8487    -  protein_bind   lac operator (fragment): The lac repressor binds to the lac operator to inhibit transcription in E. coli. This inhibition can be relieved by adding lactose or isopropyl-β-D-thiogalactopyranoside (IPTG). lac repressor encoded by lacI
   8491..8521    -  promoter       lac promoter: promoter for the E. coli lac operon
   8536..8557    -  protein_bind   CAP binding site: CAP binding activates transcription in the presence of cAMP. E. coli catabolite activator protein
   8570..8662    -  CDS            lacI (fragment): lac repressor; lacI; The lac repressor binds to the lac operator to inhibit transcription in E. coli. This inhibition can be relieved by adding lactose or isopropyl-β-D-thiogalactopyranoside (IPTG).
   8845..9433    -  rep_origin     ori: high-copy-number ColE1/pMB1/pBR322/pUC origin of replication
   9604..10464   -  CDS            AmpR: β-lactamase; bla; confers resistance to ampicillin, carbenicillin, and related antibiotics
  10465..10569   -  promoter       AmpR promoter: bla
  10664..35      +  CDS            rop (fragment) (across the origin): Rop protein, which maintains plasmids at low copy number; rop
