[The description below was written by a language model from this plasmid's Addgene catalogue record and pLannotate feature annotations shown in this document.]
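Description:
pJW1584 is a CRISPR/Cas9 homology-directed repair template vector for Caenorhabditis elegans, built on a modified pUC19 backbone and derived from pDD283. It replicates in E. coli from a high-copy ColE1/pUC origin and carries ampicillin resistance. The sequenced record is about 10.7 kb, close to the catalogued 10.5 kb. Two ccdB toxin cassettes, each with a partial ccdA, flank the payload in opposite orientations. They serve as negative-selection placeholders: replacing them with 5′ and 3′ homology arms for a chosen locus removes the gyrase poison, which enriches for correctly assembled clones.

The payload is a YPET^SEC^AID*::3xFLAG knock-in cassette. A worm codon-optimized, intron-containing YPET coding sequence comes first; the automated annotation labels it as an mEGFP fragment because of sequence similarity. Next is a loxP-flanked self-excising cassette (SEC), then the auxin-inducible degron (annotated as mini-AID) and FLAG epitopes. The SEC contains sqt-1 collagen sequence, which in this cassette design provides a visible dominant Roller marker. It also holds a hygromycin resistance gene for drug selection of worms, and a Cre recombinase gene with a tbb-2 terminator lying next to hsp-16.1 heat-shock sequence. After hygromycin-resistant knock-in animals are isolated, heat shock induces Cre. Cre then recombines the loxP sites and removes the whole SEC, leaving a continuous YPET::AID*::3xFLAG tag fused to the endogenous gene.

The resulting alleles allow fluorescent imaging and FLAG-based detection or purification of the tagged protein. They also allow conditional, auxin-triggered depletion in strains expressing the TIR1 F-box protein. The plasmid is part of an expanded auxin-inducible degron toolkit for C. elegans.
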