Addgene plasmid #121055: pJW1584
Purpose: YPET^SEC^AID*::3xFLAG vector with ccdB sites for cloning homology arms.
Depositing lab: Jordan Ward. Depositing organization: University of California, Santa Cruz. Publication: An expanded auxin-inducible degron toolkit for Caenorhabditis elegans. Ashley GE, Duong T, Levenson MT, Martinez MAQ, Johnson LC, Hibshman JD, Saeger HN, Palmisano NJ, Doonan R, Martinez-Mendez R, Davidson BR, Zhang W, Ragle JM, Medwig-Kinney TN, Sirota SS, Goldstein B, Matus DQ, Dickinson DJ, Reiner DJ, Ward JD. Genetics. 2021 Mar 31;217(3). pii: 6104563. doi: 10.1093/genetics/iyab006. PubMed 33677541.
Backbone
  Vector backbone: pUC19 (modified)
  Backbone size w/o insert (bp): 2600
  Total vector size (bp): 10500
  Modifications to backbone: Addition of ccdB markers to facilitate homology arm cloning
  Vector type: Worm Expression, Cre/Lox, CRISPR
  Selectable markers: Hygromycin
Growth in bacteria
  Bacterial resistance: Ampicillin, 100 μg/mL
  Growth temperature: 30°C
  Growth strain: NEB Turbo
  Copy number: High Copy
Gene/Insert
  Gene/Insert name: YPET^SEC^AID*::3xFlag
  Species: C. elegans (nematode), Synthetic
  Insert size (bp): 6850
  Tag / fusion protein: C. elegans codon optimized YPET; auxin-inducible degron (AID*); 3xFLAG
  Cloning method: Gibson Cloning
  Sequencing primers: 5′ M13 Forward (tgtaaaacgacggccagt); 3′ M13 Reverse (caggaaacagctatgaccatg)
Terms and licenses: Academic/Nonprofit Terms; Industry Terms: Not Available to Industry
Depositor comments: This plasmid is derived from pDD283 (AddGene plasmid 66824)
How to cite: pJW1584 was a gift from Jordan Ward (Addgene plasmid # 121055 ; http://n2t.net/addgene:121055 ; RRID:Addgene_121055)
